>Addgene plasmid #126354 | pGWB14-LYX136 | addgene full sequence | sequence record 247484 | Addgene NGS Result
TCGGTCTTGCCTTGCTCGTCGGTGATGTACTTCACCAGCTCCGCGAAGTCGCTCTTCTTGATGGAGCGCA
TGGGGACGTGCTTGGCAATCACGCGCACCCCCCGGCCGTTTTAGCGGCTAAAAAAGTCATGGCTCTGCCC
TCGGGCGGACCACGCCCATCATGACCTTGCCAAGCTCGTCCTGCTTCTCTTCGATCTTCGCCAGCAGGGC
GAGGATCGTGGCATCACCGAACCGCGCCGTGCGCGGGTCGTCGGTGAGCCAGAGTTTCAGCAGGCCGCCC
AGGCGGCCCAGGTCGCCATTGATGCGGGCCAGCTCGCGGACGTGCTCATAGTCCACGACGCCCGTGATTT
TGTAGCCCTGGCCGACGGCCAGCAGGTAGGCCGACAGGCTCATGCCGGCCGCCGCCGCCTTTTCCTCAAT
CGCTCTTCGTTCGTCTGGAAGGCAGTACACCTTGATAGGTGGGCTGCCCTTCCTGGTTGGCTTGGTTTCA
TCAGCCATCCGCTTGCCCTCATCTGTTACGCCGGCGGTAGCCGGCCAGCCTCGCAGAGCAGGATTCCCGT
TGAGCACCGCCAGGTGCGAATAAGGGACAGTGAAGAAGGAACACCCGCTCGCGGGTGGGCCTACTTCACC
TATCCTGCCCGGCTGACGCCGTTGGATACACCAAGGAAAGTCTACACGAACCCTTTGGCAAAATCCTGTA
TATCGTGCGAAAAAGGATGGATATACCGAAAAAATCGCTATAATGACCCCGAAGCAGGGTTATGCAGCGG
AAAAGCGCCACGCTTCCCGAAGGGAGAAAGGCGGACAGGTATCCGGTAAGCGGCAGGGTCGGAACAGGAG
AGCGCACGAGGGAGCTTCCAGGGGGAAACGCCTGGTATCTTTATAGTCCTGTCGGGTTTCGCCACCTCTG
ACTTGAGCGTCGATTTTTGTGATGCTCGTCAGGGGGGCGGAGCCTATGGAAAAACGCCAGCAACGCGGCC
TTTTTACGGTTCCTGGCCTTTTGCTGGCCTTTTGCTCACATGTTCTTTCCTGCGTTATCCCCTGATTCTG
TGGATAACCGTATTACCGCCTTTGAGTGAGCTGATACCGCTCGCCGCAGCCGAACGACCGAGCGCAGCGA
GTCAGTGAGCGAGGAAGCGGAAGAGCGCCAGAAGGCCGCCAGAGAGGCCGAGCGCGGCCGTGAGGCTTGG
ACGCTAGGGCAGGGCATGAAAAAGCCCGTAGCGGGCTGCTACGGGCGTCTGACGCGGTGGAAAGGGGGAG
GGGATGTTGTCTACATGGCTCTGCTGTAGTGAGTGGGTTGCGCTCCGGCAGCGGTCCTGATCAATCGTCA
CCCTTTCTCGGTCCTTCAACGTTCCTGACAACGAGCCTCCTTTTCGCCAATCCATCGACAATCACCGCGA
GTCCCTGCTCGAACGCTGCGTCCGGACCGGCTTCGTCGAAGGCGTCTATCGCGGCCCGCAACAGCGGCGA
GAGCGGAGCCTGTTCAACGGTGCCGCCGCGCTCGCCGGCATCGCTGTCGCCGGCCTGCTCCTCAAGCACG
GCCCCAACAGTGAAGTAGCTGATTGTCATCAGCGCATTGACGGCGTCCCCGGCCGAAAAACCCGCCTCGC
AGAGGAAGCGAAGCTGCGCGTCGGCCGTTTCCATCTGCGGTGCGCCCGGTCGCGTGCCGGCATGGATGCG
CGCGCCATCGCGGTAGGCGAGCAGCGCCTGCCTGAAGCTGCGGGCATTCCCGATCAGAAATGAGCGCCAG
TCGTCGTCGGCTCTCGGCACCGAATGCGTATGATTCTCCGCCAGCATGGCTTCGGCCAGTGCGTCGAGCA
GCGCCCGCTTGTTCCTGAAGTGCCAGTAAAGCGCCGGCTGCTGAACCCCCAACCGTTCCGCCAGTTTGCG
TGTCGTCAGACCGTCTACGCCGACCTCGTTCAACAGGTCCAGGGCGGCACGGATCACTGTATTCGGCTGC
AACTTTGTCATGCTTGACACTTTATCACTGATAAACATAATATGTCCACCAACTTATCAGTGATAAAGAA
TCCGCGCGTTCAATCGGACCAGCGGAGGCTGGTCCGGAGGCCAGACGTGAAACCCAACATACCCCTGATC
GTAATTCTGAGCACTGTCGCGCTCGACGCTGTCGGCATCGGCCTGATTATGCCGGTGCTGCCGGGCCTCC
TGCGCGATCTGGTTCACTCGAACGACGTCACCGCCCACTATGGCATTCTGCTGGCGCTGTATGCGTTGGT
GCAATTTGCCTGCGCACCTGTGCTGGGCGCGCTGTCGGATCGTTTCGGGCGGCGGCCAATCTTGCTCGTC
TCGCTGGCCGGCGCCAGATCTGGGGAACCCTGTGGTTGGCATGCACATACAAATGGACGAACGGATAAAC
CTTTTCACGCCCTTTTAAATATCCGATTATTCTAATAAACGCTCTTTTCTCTTAGGTTTACCCGCCAATA
TATCCTGTCAAACACTGATAGTTTAAACGTTGCGATTAAGAATTCGAGCTCGGTACCCCCCTACTCCAAA
AATGTCAAAGATACAGTCTCAGAAGACCAAAGGGCTATTGAGACTTTTCAACAAAGGGTAATTTCGGGAA
ACCTCCTCGGATTCCATTGCCCAGCTATCTGTCACTTCATCGAAAGGACAGTAGAAAAGGAAGGTGGCTC
CTACAAATGCCATCATTGCGATAAAGGAAAGGCTATCATTCAAGATGCCTCTGCCGACAGTGGTCCCAAA
GATGGACCCCCACCCACGAGGAGCATCGTGGAAAAAGAAGACGTTCCAACCACGTCTTCAAAGCAAGTGG
ATTGATGTGACATCTCCACTGACGTAAGGGATGACGCACAATCCCACTATCCTTCGCAAGACCCTTCCTC
TATATAAGGAAGTTCATTTCATTTGGAGAGGACAGCCCAAGCTTCGACTCTAGAGGATCCCCTTAAATCG
ATATGGAACGAGCTATACAAGGAAACGACGCTAGGGAACAAGCTAACAGTGAACGTTGGGATGGAGGATC
AGGAGGTACCACTTCTCCCTTCAAACTTCCTGACGAAAGTCCGAGTTGGACTGAGTGGCGGCTACATAAC
GATGAGACGAATTCGAATCAAGATAATCCCCTTGGTTTCAAGGAAAGCTGGGGTTTCGGGAAAGTTGTAT
TTAAGAGATATCTCAGATACGACAGGACGGAAGCTTCACTGCACAGAGTCCTTGGATCTTGGACGGGAGA
TTCGGTTAACTATGCAGCATCTCGATTTTTCGGTTTCGACCAGATCGGATGTACCTATAGTATTCGGTTT
CGAGGAGTTAGTATCACCGTTTCTGGAGGGTCTCGAACTCTTCAGCATCTCTGTGAGATGGCAATTCGGT
CTAAGCAAGAACTGCTACAGCTTGCCCCAATCGAAGTGGAAAGTAATGTATCAAGAGGATGCCCTGAAGG
TACTCAAACCTTCGAAAAAGAAAGCGAGTAAGTCGAGGGCGAGCTCGAATTCGGTACGCTGAAATCACCA
GTCTCTCTCTACAAATCTATCTCTCTCTATTTTCTCCATAAATAATGTGTGAGTAGTTTCCCGATAAGGG
AAATTAGGGTTCTTATAGGGTTTCGCTCATGTGTTGAGCATATAAGAAACCCTTAGTATGTATTTGTATT
TGTAAAATACTTCTATCAATAAAATTTCTAATTCCTAAAACCAAAATCCAGTACTAAAATCCAGATCTCC
CTGCAGGTCCCCAGATTAGCCTTTTCAATTTCAGAAAGAATGCTAACCCACAGATGGTTAGAGAGGCTTA
CGCAGCAGGTCTCATCAAGACGATCTACCCGAGCAATAATCTCCAGGAAATCAAATACCTTCCCAAGAAG
GTTAAAGATGCAGTCAAAAGATTCAGGACTAACTGCATCAAGAACACAGAGAAAGATATATTTCTCAAGA
TCAGAAGTACTATTCCAGTATGGACGATTCAAGGCTTGCTTCACAAACCAAGGCAAGTAATAGAGATTGG
AGTCTCTAAAAAGGTAGTTCCCACTGAATCAAAGGCCATGGAGTCAAAGATTCAAATAGAGGACCTAACA
GAACTCGCCGTAAAGACTGGCGAACAGTTCATACAGAGTCTCTTACGACTCAATGACAAGAAGAAAATCT
TCGTCAACATGGTGGAGCACGACACACTTGTCTACTCCAAAAATATCAAAGATACAGTCTCAGAAGACCA
AAGGGCAATTGAGACTTTTCAACAAAGGGTAATATCCGGAAACCTCCTCGGATTCCATTGCCCAGCTATC
TGTCACTTTATTGTGAAGATAGTGGAAAAGGAAGGTGGCTCCTACAAATGCCATCATTGCGATAAAGGAA
AGGCCATCGTTGAAGATGCCTCTGCCGACAGTGGTCCCAAAGATGGACCCCCACCCACGAGGAGCATCGT
GGAAAAAGAAGACGTTCCAACCACGTCTTCAAAGCAAGTGGATTGATGTGATATCTCCACTGACGTAAGG
GATGACGCACAATCCCACTATCCTTCGCAAGACCCTTCCTCTATATAAGGAAGTTCATTTCATTTGGAGA
GAACACGGGGGACTCTAGAGTTATCAACAAGTTTGTACAAAAAAGCAGGCTCCACCACTAGTCTCGTCTA
AAACGCCAATGGAAAACAATCAGCAATCGGCGGCGAATGCAGCGGCGGCGGCAGCAGCAGCAGCTGCATA
TCCAGCGCAGCCACCGTACCACCATCTCCTTCAGCAACAGCAACAGCAGCTCCAGATGTTCTGGACCTAC
CAGCGCCAAGAAATCGAACAGGTTAACGATTTCAAGAACCACCAACTTCCTCTTGCCCGAATCAAGAAGA
TCATGAAAGCTGACGAGGATGTCCGCATGATCTCCGCTGAAGCTCCCATTTTATTCGCCAAAGCGTGTGA
GCTTTTCATTCTGGAACTCACTATTCGTTCCTGGCTTCACGCTGAGGAAAACAAGCGTCGAACTTTACAA
AAGAACGACATAGCTGCAGCGATTACGCGGACTGACATTTTTGATTTCCTTGTTGACATTGTTCCGAGGG
ATGAGATCAAGGAAGAGGGTGGTGTTGGTCTTGGGCCTGCTGGGATTGTGGGCTCCACAGCTAGTGGTGT
GCCTTACTATTACCCACCAATGGGCCAGCCTGCTCCACCGGGTGTGATGATGGGCAGGCCTGCTATGCCT
GGGGTTGATCCTTCAATGTACGTTCAGCCACCGCCGTCGCAGGCGTGGCAGTCCGTTTGGCAGACTGCTG
AGGATAATTCCTATGCAAGTGGAGGCAGCAGTGGACAGGGTAACCTTGATGGTCAAAGTCCCGGGGACCC
AGCTTTCTTGTACAAAGTGGTTGATAACAGCGGGTTAATTAACATCTTTTACCCATACGATGTTCCTGAC
TATGCGGGCTATCCCTATGACGTCCCGGACTATGCAGGATCCTATCCATATGACGTTCCAGATTACGCTG
CTCAGTGCAGCGCTTAGAGCTCGAATTTCCCCGATCGTTCAAACATTTGGCAATAAAGTTTCTTAAGATT
GAATCCTGTTGCCGGTCTTGCGATGATTATCATATAATTTCTGTTGAATTACGTTAAGCATGTAATAATT
AACATGTAATGCATGACGTTATTTATGAGATGGGTTTTTATGATTAGAGTCCCGCAATTATACATTTAAT
ACGCGATAGAAAACAAAATATAGCGCGCAAACTAGGATAAATTATCGCGCGCGGTGTCATCTATGTTACT
AGATCGGGAATTAGCTTCATCAACGCAAGACATGCGCACGACCGTCTGACAGGAGAGGAATTTCCGACGA
GCACAGAAAGGACTTGCTCTTGGACGTAGGCCTATTTCTCAGGCACATGTATCAAGTGTTCGGACGTGGG
TTTTCGATGGTGTATCAGCCGCCGCCAACTGGGAGATGAGGAGGCTTTCTTGGGGGGCAGTCAGCAGTTC
ATTTCACAAGACAGAGGAACTTGTAAGGAGATGCACTGATTTATCTTGGCGCAAACCAGCAGGACGAATT
AGTGGGAATAGCCCGCGAATATCTAAGTTATGCCTGTCGGCATGAGCAGAAACTTCCAATTCGAAACAGT
TTGGAGAGGTTGTTTTTGGGCATACCTTTTGTTAGTCAGCCTCTCGATTGCTCATCGTCATTACACAGTA
CCGAAGTTTGATCGATCTAGTAACATAGATGACACCGCGCGCGATAATTTATCCTAGTTTGCGCGCTATA
TTTTGTTTTCTATCGCGTATTAAATGTATAATTGCGGGACTCTAATCATAAAAACCCATCTCATAAATAA
CGTCATGCATTACATGTTAATTATTACATGCTTAACGTAATTCAACAGAAATTATATGATAATCATCGCA
AGACCGGCAACAGGATTCAATCTTAAGAAACTTTATTGCCAAATGTTTGAACGATCTGCTTCGACGCACT
CCTTCTTTACTCCACCATCTCGTCCTTATTGAAAACGTGGGTAGCACCAAAACGAATCAAGTCGCTGGAA
CTGAAGTTACCAATCACGCTGGATGATTTGCCAGTTGGATTAATCTTGCCTTTCCCCGCATGAATAATAT
TGATGAATGCATGCGTGAGGGGTATTTCGATTTTGGCAATAGCTGCAATTGCCGCGACATCCTCCAACGA
GCATAATTCTTCAGAAAAATAGCGATGTTCCATGTTGTCAGGGCATGCATGATGCACGTTATGAGGTGAC
GGTGCTAGGCAGTATTCCCTCAAAGTTTCATAGTCAGTATCATATTCATCATTGCATTCCTGCAAGAGAG
AATTGAGACGCAATCCACACGCTGCGGCAACCTTCCGGCGTTCGTGGTCTATTTGCTCTTGGACGTTGCA
AACGTAAGTGTTGGATCCCGGTCGGCATCTACTCTATTCCTTTGCCCTCGGACGAGTGCTGGGGCGTCGG
TTTCCACTATCGGCGAGTACTTCTACACAGCCATCGGTCCAGACGGCCGCGCTTCTGCGGGCGATTTGTG
TACGCCCGACAGTCCCGGCTCCGGATCGGACGATTGCGTCGCATCGACCCTGCGCCCAAGCTGCATCATC
GAAATTGCCGTCAACCAAGCTCTGATAGAGTTGGTCAAGACCAATGCGGAGCATATACGCCCGGAGCCGC
GGCGATCCTGCAAGCTCCGGATGCCTCCGCTCGAAGTAGCGCGTCTGCTGCTCCATACAAGCCAACCACG
GCCTCCAGAAGAAGATGTTGGCGACCTCGTATTGGGAATCCCCGAACATCGCCTCGCTCCAGTCAATGAC
CGCTGTTATGCGGCCATTGTCCGTCAGGACATTGTTGGAGCCGAAATCCGCGTGCACGAGGTGCCGGACT
TCGGGGCAGTCCTCGGCCCAAAGCATCAGCTCATCGAGAGCCTGCGCGACGGACGCACTGACGGTGTCGT
CCATCACAGTTTGCCAGTGATACACATGGGGATCAGCAATCGCGCATATGAAATCACGCCATGTAGTGTA
TTGACCGATTCCTTGCGGTCCGAATGGGCCGAACCCGCTCGTCTGGCTAAGATCGGCCGCAGCGATCGCA
TCCATGGCCTCCGCGACCGGCTGCAGAACAGCGGGCAGTTCGGTTTCAGGCAGGTCTTGCAACGTGACAC
CCTGTGCACGGCGGGAGATGCAATAGGTCAGGCTCTCGCTGAATTCCCCAATGTCAAGCACTTCCGGAAT
CGGGAGCGCGGCCGATGCAAAGTGCCGATAAACATAACGATCTTTGTAGAAACCATCGGCGCAGCTATTT
ACCCGCAGGACATATCCACGCCCTCCTACATCGAAGCTGAAAGCACGAGATTCTTCGCCCTCCGAGAGCT
GCATCAGGTCGGAGACGCTGTCGAACTTTTCGATCAGAAACTTCTCGACAGACGTCGCGGTGAGTTCAGG
CTTTTTCATATCGGGGTCGTCCTCTCCAAATGAAATGAACTTCCTTATATAGAGGAAGGGTCTTGCGAAG
GATAGTGGGATTGTGCGTCATCCCTTACGTCAGTGGAGATATCACATCAATCCACTTGCTTTGAAGACGT
GGTTGGAACGTCTTCTTTTTCCACGATGCTCCTCGTGGGTGGGGGTCCATCTTTGGGACCACTGTCGGCA
GAGGCATCTTGAACGATAGCCTTTCCTTTATCGCAATGATGGCATTTGTAGGTGCCACCTTCCTTTTCTA
CTGTCCTTTTGATGAAGTGACAGATAGCTGGGCAATGGAATCCGAGGAGGTTTCCCGATATTACCCTTTG
TTGAAAAGTCTCAATAGCCCTTTGGTCTTCTGAGACTGTATCTTTGATATTCTTGGAGTAGACGAGAGTG
TCGTGCTCCACCATGTTGACGGATCTCTAGGACGCGTCGACGCGTCGACGCGTCGACGCGTCGACGCGTC
CTAGAAGCTAATTCACTGGCCGTCGTTTTACAACGTCGTGACTGGGAAAACCCTGGCGTTACCCAACTTA
ATCGCCTTGCAGCACATCCCCCTTTCGCCAGCTGGCGTAATAGCGAAGAGGCCCGCACCGATCGCCCTTC
CCAACAGTTGCGCAGCCTGAATG
[44 nt withheld, positions 8564-8607]
C
[141 nt withheld, positions 8609-8749]
CCTTTGACGTTGGAGTCCACGTTCTTT
[37 nt withheld, positions 8777-8813]
ACCCTATCTCGGGCTATTCTTTTGATTTATAAGGGATTTTGCCGATTTCGGAACCACCATCAAACAGGAT
TTTCGCCTGCTGGGGCAAACCAGCGTGGACCGCTTGCTGCAACTCTCTCAGGGCCAGGCGGTGAAGGGCA
ATCAGCTGTTGCCCGTCTCACTGGTGAAAAGAAAAACCACCCCAGTACATTAAAAACGTCCGCAATGTGT
TATTAAGTTGTCTAAGCGTCAATTTGTTTACACCACAATATATCCTGCCACCAGCCAGCCAACAGCTCCC
CGACCGGCAGCTCGGCACAAAATCACCACTCGATACAGGCAGCCCATCAGTCCGGGACGGCGTCAGCGGG
AGAGCCGTTGTAAGGCGGCAGACTTTGCTCATGTTACCGATGCTATTCGGAAGAACGGCAACTAAGCTGC
CGGGTTTGAAACACGGATGATCTCGCGGAGGGTAGCATGTTGATTGTAACGATGACAGAGCGTTGCTGCC
TGTGATCAAATATCATCTCCCTCGCAGAGATCCGAATTATCAGCCTTCTTATTCATTTCTCGCTTAACCG
TGACAGGCTGTCGATCTTGAGAACTATGCCGACATAATAGGAAATCGCTGGATAAAGCCGCTGAGGAAGC
TGAGTGGCGCTATTTCTTTAGAAGTGAACGTTGACGATATCAACTCCCCTATCCATTGCTCACCGAATGG
TACAGGTCGGGGACCCGAAGTTCCGACTGTCGGCCTGATGCATCCCCGGCTGATCGACCCCAGATCTGGG
GCTGAGAAAGCCCAGTAAGGAAACAACTGTAGGTTCGAGTCGCGAGATCCCCCGGAACCAAAGGAAGTAG
GTTAAACCCGCTCCGATCAGGCCGAGCCACGCCAGGCCGAGAACATTGGTTCCTGTAGGCATCGGGATTG
GCGGATCAAACACTAAAGCTACTGGAACGAGCAGAAGTCCTCCGGCCGCCAGTTGCCAGGCGGTAAAGGT
GAGCAGAGGCACGGGAGGTTGCCACTTGCGGGTCAGCACGGTTCCGAACGCCATGGAAACCGCCCCCGCC
AGGCCCGCTGCGACGCCGACAGGATCTAGCGCTGCGTTTGGTGTCAACACCAACAGCGCCACGCCCGCAG
TTCCGCAAATAGCCCCCAGGACCGCCATCAATCGTATCGGGCTACCTAGCAGAGCGGCAGAGATGAACAC
GACCATCAGCGGCTGCACAGCGCCTACCGTCGCCGCGACCCCGCCCGGCAGGCGGTAGACCGAAATAAAC
AACAAGCTCCAGAATAGCGAAATATTAAGTGCGCCGAGGATGAAGATGCGCATCCACCAGATTCCCGTTG
GAATCTGTCGGACGATCATCACGAGCAATAAACCCGCCGGCAACGCCCGCAGCAGCATACCGGCGACCCC
TCGGCCTCGCTGTTCGGGCTCCACGAAAACGCCGGACAGATGCGCCTTGTGAGCGTCCTTGGGGCCGTCC
TCCTGTTTGAAGACCGACAGCCCAATGATCTCGCCGTCGATGTAGGCGCCGAATGCCACGGCATCTCGCA
ACCGTTCAGCGAACGCCTCCATGGGCTTTTTCTCCTCGTGCTCGTAAACGGACCCGAACATCTCTGGAGC
TTTCTTCAGGGCCGACAATCGGATCTCGCGGAAATCCTGCACGTCGGCCGCTCCAAGCCGTCGAATCTGA
GCCTTAATCACAATTGTCAATTTTAATCCTCTGTTTATCGGCAGTTCGTAGAGCGCGCCGTGCGTCCCGA
GCGATACTGAGCGAAGCAAGTGCGTCGAGCAGTGCCCGCTTGTTCCTGAAATGCCAGTAAAGCGCTGGCT
GCTGAACCCCCAGCCGGAACTGACCCCACAAGGCCCTAGCGTTTGCAATGCACCAGGTCATCATTGACCC
AGGCGTGTTCCACCAGGCCGCTGCCTCGCAACTCTTCGCAGGCTTCGCCGACCTGCTCGCGCCACTTCTT
CACGCGGGTGGAATCCGATCCGCACATGAGGCGGAAGGTTTCCAGCTTGAGCGGGTACGGCTCCCGGTGC
GAGCTGAAATAGTCGAACATCCGTCGGGCCGTCGGCGACAGCTTGCGGTACTTCTCCCATATGAATTTCG
TGTAGTGGTCGCCAGCAAACAGCACGACGATTTCCTCGTCGATCAGGACCTGGCAACGGGACGTTTTCTT
GCCACGGTCCAGGACGCGGAAGCGGTGCAGCAGCGACACCGATTCCAGGTGCCCAACGCGGTCGGACGTG
AAGCCCATCGCCGTCGCCTGTAGGCGCGACAGGCATTCCTCGGCCTTCGTGTAATACCGGCCATTGATCG
ACCAGCCCAGGTCCTGGCAAAGCTCGTAGAACGTGAAGGTGATCGGCTCGCCGATAGGGGTGCGCTTCGC
GTACTCCAACACCTGCTGCCACACCAGTTCGTCATCGTCGGCCCGCAGCTCGACGCCGGTGTAGGTGATC
TTCACGTCCTTGTTGACGTGGAAAATGACCTTGTTTTGCAGCGCCTCGCGCGGGATTTTCTTGTTGCGCG
TGGTGAACAGGGCAGAGCGGGCCGTGTCGTTTGGCATCGCTCGCATCGTGTCCGGCCACGGCGCAATATC
GAACAAGGAAAGCTGCATTTCCTTGATCTGCTGCTTCGTGTGTTTCAGCAACGCGGCCTGCTTGGCCTCG
CTGACCTGTTTTGCCAGGTCCTCGCCGGCGGTTTTTCGCTTCTTGGTCGTCATAGTTCCTCGCGTGTCGA
TGGTCATCGACTTCGCCAAACCTGCCGCCTCCTGTTCGAGACGACGCGAACGCTCCACGGCGGCCGATGG
CGCGGGCAGGGCAGGGGGAGCCAGTTGCACGCTGTCGCGCTCGATCTTGGCCGTAGCTTGCTGGACCATC
GAGCCGACGGACTGGAAGGTTTCGCGGGGCGCACGCATGACGGTGCGGCTTGCGATGGTTTCGGCATCCT
CGGCGGAAAACCCCGCGTCGATCAGTTCTTGCCTGTATGCCTTCCGGTCAAACGTCCGATTCATTCACCC
TCCTTGCGGGATTGCCCCGACTCACGCCGGGGCAATGTGCCCTTATTCCTGATTTGACCCGCCTGGTGCC
TTGGTGTCCAGATAATCCACCTTATCGGCAATGAAGTCGGTCCCGTAGACCGTCTGGCCGTCCTTCTCGT
ACTTGGTATTCCGAATCTTGCCCTGCACGAATACCAGCGACCCCTTGCCCAAATACTTGCCGTGGGCCTC
GGCCTGAGAGCCAAAACACTTGATGCGGAAGAAGTCGGTGCGCTCCTGCTTGTCGCCGGCATCGTTGCGC
CACATCTAGGTACTAAAACAATTCATCCAGTAAAATATAATATTTTATTTTCTCCCAATCAGGCTTGATC
CCCAGTAAGTCAAAAAATAGCTCGACATACTGTTCTTCCCCGATATCCTCCCTGATCGACCGGACGCAGA
AGGCAATGTCATACCACTTGTCCGCCCTGCCGCTTCTCCCAAGATCAATAAAGCCACTTACTTTGCCATC
TTTCACAAAGATGTTGCTGTCTCCCAGGTCGCCGTGGGAAAAGACAAGTTCCTCTTCGGGCTTTTCCGTC
TTTAAAAAATCATACAGCTCGCGCGGATCTTTAAATGGAGTGTCTTCTTCCCAGTTTTCGCAATCCACAT
CGGCCAGATCGTTATTCAGTAAGTAATCCAATTCGGCTAAGCGGCTGTCTAAGCTATTCGTATAGGGACA
ATCCGATATGTCGATGGAGTGAAAGAGCCTGATGCACTCCGCATACAGCTCGATAATCTTTTCAGGGCTT
TGTTCATCTTCATACTCTTCCGAGCAAAGGACGCCATCGGCCTCACTCATGAGCAGATTGCTCCAGCCAT
CATGCCGTTCAAAGTGCAGGACCTTTGGAACAGGCAGCTTTCCTTCCAGCCATAGCATCATGTCCTTTTC
CCGTTCCACATCATAGGTGGTCCCTTTATACCGGCTGTCCGTCATTTTTAAATATAGGTTTTCATTTTCT
CCCACCAGCTTATATACCTTAGCAGGAGACATTCCTTCCGTATCTTTTACGCAGCGGTATTTTTCGATCA
GTTTTTTCAATTCCGGTGATATTCTCATTTTAGCCATTTATTATTTCCTTCCTCTTTTCTACAGTATTTA
AAGATACCCCAAGAAGCTAATTATAACAAGACGAACTCCAATTCACTGTTCCTTGCATTCTAAAACCTTA
AATACCAGAAAACAGCTTTTTCAAAGTTGTTTTCAAAGTTGGCGTATAACATAGTATCGACGGAGCCGAT
TTTGAAACCACAATTATGGGTGATGCTGCCAACTTACTGATTTAGTGTATGATGGTGTTTTTGAGGTGCT
CCAGTGGCTTCTGTTTCTATCAGCTGTCCCTCCTGTTCAGCTACTGACGGGGTGGTGCGTAACGGCAAAA
GCACCGCCGGACATCAGCGCTATCTCTGCTCTCACTGCCGTAAAACATGGCAACTGCAGTTCACTTACAC
CGCTTCTCAACCCGGTACGCACCAGAAAATCATTGATATGGCCATGAATGGCGTTGGATGCCGGGCAACA
GCCCGCATTATGGGCGTTGGCCTCAACACGATTTTACGTCACTTAAAAAACTCAGGCCGCAGTCGGTAAC
CTCGCGCATACAGCCGGGCAGTGACGTCATCGTCTGCGCGGAAATGGACGAACAGTGGGGCTATGTCGGG
GCTAAATCGCGCCAGCGCTGGCTGTTTTACGCGTATGACAGTCTCCGGAAGACGGTTGTTGCGCACGTAT
TCGGTGAACGCACTATGGCGACGCTGGGGCGTCTTATGAGCCTGCTGTCACCCTTTGACGTGGTGATATG
GATGACGGATGGCTGGCCGCTGTATGAATCCCGCCTGAAGGGAAAGCTGCACGTAATCAGCAAGCGATAT
ACGCAGCGAATTGAGCGGCATAACCTGAATCTGAGGCAGCACCTGGCACGGCTGGGACGGAAGTCGCTGT
CGTTCTCAAAATCGGTGGAGCTGCATGACAAAGTCATCGGGCATTATCTGAACATAAAACACTATCAATA
AGTTGGAGTCATTACCCAATTATGATAGAATTTACAAGCTATAAGGTTATTGTCCTGGGTTTCAAGCATT
AGTCCATGCAAGTTTTTATGCTTTGCCCATTCTATAGATATATTGATAAGCGCGCTGCCTATGCCTTGCC
CCCTGAAATCCTTACATACGGCGATATCTTCTATATAAAAGATATATTATCTTATCAGTATTGTCAATAT
ATTCAAGGCAATCTGCCTCCTCATCCTCTTCATCCTCTTCGTCTTGGTAGCTTTTTAAATATGGCGCTTC
ATAGAGTAATTCTGTAAAGGTCCAATTCTCGTTTTCATACCTCGGTATAATCTTACCTATCACCTCAAAT
GGTTCGCTGGGTTTATCGCACCCCCGAACACGAGCACGGCACCCGCGACCACTATGCCAAGAATGCCCAA
GGTAAAAATTGCCGGCCCCGCCATGAAGTCCGTGAATGCCCCGACGGCCGAAGTGAAGGGCAGGCCGCCA
CCCAGGCCGCCGCCCTCACTGCCCGGCACCTGGTCGCTGAATGTCGATGCCAGCACCTGCGGCACGTCAA
TGCTTCCGGGCGTCGCGCTCGGGCTGATCGCCCATCCCGTTACTGCCCCGATCCCGGCAATGGCAAGGAC
TGCCAGCGCTGCCATTTTTGGGGTGAGGCCGTTCGCGGCCGAGGGGCGCAGCCCCTGGGGGGATGGGAGG
CCCGCGTTAGCGGGCCGGGAGGGTTCGAGAAGGGGGGGCACCCCCCTTCGGCGTGCGCGGTCACGCGCAC
AGGGCGCAGCCCTGGTTAAAAACAAGGTTTATAAATATTGGTTTAAAAGCAGGTTAAAAGACAGGTTAGC
GGTGGCCGAAAAACGGGCGGAAACCCTTGCAAATGCTGGATTTTCTGCCTGTGGACAGCCCCTCAAATGT
CAATAGGTGCGCCCCTCATCTGTCAGCACTCTGCCCCTCAAGTGTCAAGGATCGCGCCCCTCATCTGTCA
GTAGTCGCGCCCCTCAAGTGTCAATACCGCAGGGCACTTATCCCCAGGCTTGTCCACATCATCTGTGGGA
AACTCGCGTAAAATCAGGCGTTTTCGCCGATTTGCGAGGCTGGCCAGCTCCACGTCGCCGGCCGAAATCG
AGCCTGCCCCTCATCTGTCAACGCCGCGCCGGGTGAGTCGGCCCCTCAAGTGTCAACGTCCGCCCCTCAT
CTGTCAGTGAGGGCCAAGTTTTCCGCGAGGTATCCACAACGCCGGCGGCCGCGGTGTCTCGCACACGGCT
TCGACGGCGTTTCTGGCGCGTTTGCAGGGCCATAGACGGCCGCCAGCCCAGCGGCGAGGGCAACCAGCCC
GGTGAGCGTCGGAAAGGCGC
Features (pLannotate 1.2.2; 36 found; start..end, strand, type, name):
      3..89      -  CDS            traI (fragment): TRAI6_ECOLX - Experimental evidence at protein level: Swiss-Prot protein existence level 1. The initiation process of transfer DNA synthesis requires the interaction of at least three plasmid-specific components (TraH, I, and J) at the transfer origin resulting in the assembly of a specialised nucleoprotein complex - the relaxosome. Site- and strand-specific cleavage at the transfer origin is dependent on TraI and TraJ. From Escherichia coli.
    127..498     -  CDS            traJ: oriT-recognizing protein; traJ
    531..640     -  oriT           oriT: incP origin of transfer
    772..962     +  rep_origin     ori (fragment): high-copy-number ColE1/pMB1/pBR322/pUC origin of replication
   1321..1971    -  CDS            TetR: tetracycline resistance regulatory protein; tetR
   2077..2326    +  CDS            TcR (fragment): tetracycline efflux protein; tetA; confers resistance to tetracycline
   2436..2460    -  misc_feature   RB T-DNA repeat: right border repeat from nopaline C58 T-DNA
   2490..2508    +  misc_feature   MCS (fragment): pUC18/19 multiple cloning site
   2559..2904    +  promoter       CaMV 35S promoter: strong constitutive promoter from cauliflower mosaic virus
   2856..2902    +  promoter       minimal CaMV 35S promoter: minimal 35S promoter from cauliflower mosaic virus
   2914..2932    -  misc_feature   MCS (fragment): pUC18/19 multiple cloning site
   2943..3458    +  CDS            P19_TBSVC: Experimental evidence at protein level: Swiss-Prot protein existence level 1. Acts as a suppressor of RNA-mediated gene silencing, also known as post-transcriptional gene silencing (PTGS), a mechanism of plant viral defense that limits the accumulation of viral RNAs. Binds to short interfering RNAs (siRNAs) with high affinity. Acts as a molecular caliper to specifically select siRNAs based on the length of the duplex region of the RNA (By similarity). From Tomato bushy stunt virus (strain Cherry) (TBSV).
   3531..3707    +  polyA_signal   CaMV poly(A) signal: cauliflower mosaic virus polyadenylation signal
   4210..4551    +  promoter       CaMV 35S promoter: strong constitutive promoter from cauliflower mosaic virus
   4577..4601    +  protein_bind   attB1: mutant version of attB; recombination site for the Gateway® BP reaction BP Clonase™
   4740..5306    +  CDS            NFYC1 (fragment): NFYC1_ARATH - Also known as HAP5A. Experimental evidence at protein level: Swiss-Prot protein existence level 1. Stimulates the transcription of various genes by recognizing and binding to a CCAAT motif in promoters. From Arabidopsis thaliana (Mouse-ear cress).
   5317..5341    -  protein_bind   attB2: mutant version of attB; recombination site for the Gateway® BP reaction BP Clonase™
   5370..5459    +  CDS            3xHA: three tandem HA epitope tags
   5493..5745    +  terminator     NOS terminator: nopaline synthase terminator and poly(A) signal
   6174..6426    -  terminator     NOS terminator: nopaline synthase terminator and poly(A) signal
   6450..6878    -  CDS            nos (fragment): DHNO_AGRT7 - Protein inferred from homology: Swiss-Prot protein existence level 3. From Agrobacterium tumefaciens (strain T37).
   6894..7919    -  CDS            HygR: aminoglycoside phosphotransferase from E. coli; aph(4)-Ia; confers resistance to hygromycin
   7929..8273    -  promoter       CaMV 35S promoter: strong constitutive promoter from cauliflower mosaic virus
   7930..7976    -  promoter       minimal CaMV 35S promoter: minimal 35S promoter from cauliflower mosaic virus
   8411..8566    +  CDS            lacZα (fragment) (sequence partly withheld): LacZα fragment of β-galactosidase; lacZ fragment
   8564..8864    +  rep_origin     M13 ori (fragment) (sequence partly withheld): M13 bacteriophage origin of replication; arrow indicates direction of (+) strand synthesis
   8865..8995    +  CDS            lacI (fragment): lac repressor; lacI; The lac repressor binds to the lac operator to inhibit transcription in E. coli. This inhibition can be relieved by adding lactose or isopropyl-β-D-thiogalactopyranoside (IPTG).
   9049..9073    -  misc_feature   LB T-DNA repeat: left border repeat from nopaline C58 T-DNA
  10530..10649   -  CDS            tetR (fragment): TETR1_ECOLX - Experimental evidence at protein level: Swiss-Prot protein existence level 1. TetR is the repressor of the tetracycline resistance element; its N-terminal region forms a helix-turn-helix structure and binds DNA. Binding of tetracycline to TetR reduces the repressor affinity for the tetracycline resistance gene (tetA) promoter operator sites. From Escherichia coli.
  10669..11817   -  CDS            trfA: trans-acting replication protein that binds to and activates oriV
  12116..12910   -  CDS            KanR: aminoglycoside phosphotransferase; aphA-3; confers resistance to kanamycin
  13102..13869   +  mobile_element IS1: prokaryotic transposable element IS1
  13878..14027   -  CDS            satA (fragment): STA_BACSU - Also known as yyaR. Experimental evidence at protein level: Swiss-Prot protein existence level 1. Involved in resistance to streptothricin, a broad-spectrum antibiotic produced by streptomycetes. Detoxifies streptothricin via acetylation of the beta amino group of the first beta-lysyl moiety of streptothricin. From Bacillus subtilis (strain 168).
  14026..14220   -  CDS            satA (fragment): STA_BACSU - Also known as yyaR. Experimental evidence at protein level: Swiss-Prot protein existence level 1. Involved in resistance to streptothricin, a broad-spectrum antibiotic produced by streptomycetes. Detoxifies streptothricin via acetylation of the beta amino group of the first beta-lysyl moiety of streptothricin. From Bacillus subtilis (strain 168).
  14223..14498   -  CDS            klaC (fragment): KLAC_ECOLX - Also known as telB. Protein predicted: Swiss-Prot protein existence level 4. Belongs to the kla operon, which is associated with cryptic tellurite resistance, and IncW plasmid fertility inhibition. From Escherichia coli.
  14562..15193   -  rep_origin     oriV: incP origin of replication
