[The description below was written by a language model from this plasmid's Addgene catalogue record and pLannotate feature annotations shown in this document.]
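Description:
pGWB14-LYX136 is a plant-expression binary vector built on the pGWB14 backbone for Agrobacterium-mediated transient or stable expression of a Nicotiana benthamiana transcription factor (gene model Niben101Scf21557g01020.1) carrying a C-terminal HA tag. The backbone outside the T-DNA is of the broad-host-range IncP type: an oriV origin with its trans-acting replication protein trfA, plus oriT and traJ for mobilisation. This is consistent with the recorded low copy number and allows maintenance in both E. coli and Agrobacterium. Bacterial selection is by kanamycin (an aphA-3 KanR gene). The annotation also picks up remnants typical of this backbone lineage, including tetracycline resistance and regulator fragments, an IS1 element and a partial ColE1-type origin.

Between the nopaline-type right and left T-DNA borders the feature table shows three plant cassettes. The main one places the insert under a CaMV 35S promoter. The coding region is flanked by attB1 and attB2 Gateway sites, although the record lists Gibson assembly as the cloning method. It is followed by a 3xHA epitope tag and a NOS terminator. The automated annotation matches the insert to Arabidopsis NFYC1 (HAP5A), suggesting that it encodes an NF-Y subunit C type CCAAT-binding factor, though the catalogue entry gives only the gene identifier. A second 35S-driven cassette encodes the tomato bushy stunt virus P19 silencing suppressor with a CaMV poly(A) signal. P19 binds siRNAs and would be expected to boost accumulation of the co-delivered transgene in agroinfiltrated leaves; this cassette is not mentioned in the catalogue fields. The third cassette, in reverse orientation, expresses the hygromycin phosphotransferase gene from a 35S promoter with a NOS terminator, providing hygromycin selection of stably transformed plants. The HA tag allows antibody-based detection or immunoprecipitation of the expressed factor.
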