Addgene plasmid #126354: pGWB14-LYX136
Purpose: With a Nicotiana benthamiana transcription factor in PGWB14 backbone, for Agrobacterium mediated transient or stable expression corresponding transcription factor fused with a C-terminal HA tag.
Depositing lab: Silin Zhong. Depositing organization: Chinese University of Hong Kong.
Backbone
  Vector backbone: pGWB14
  Vector type: Plant Expression
  Selectable markers: Hygromycin
Growth in bacteria
  Bacterial resistance: Kanamycin, 50 μg/mL
  Growth temperature: 37°C
  Growth strain: DH5alpha
  Copy number: Low Copy
Gene/Insert
  Gene/Insert name: Niben101Scf21557g01020.1
  Species: Nicotiana benthamiana
  Promoter: CaMV 35S
  Tag / fusion protein: HA (C terminal on insert)
  Cloning method: Gibson Cloning
Terms and licenses: Academic/Nonprofit Terms; Industry Terms: Not Available to Industry
How to cite: pGWB14-LYX136 was a gift from Silin Zhong (Addgene plasmid # 126354 ; http://n2t.net/addgene:126354 ; RRID:Addgene_126354)
